>Addgene plasmid #71906 | pAC1408-pCR8-4xNLS_PUFc_2xNLS | depositor full sequence | sequence record 136967 | pAC1408-pCR8-4xNLS_PUFc_2xNLS sequence 4202 bps
CTTTCCTGCGTTATCCCCTGATTCTGTGGATAACCGTATTACCGCCTTTGAGTGAGCTGATACCGCTCGC
CGCAGCCGAACGACCGAGCGCAGCGAGTCAGTGAGCGAGGAAGCGGAAGAGCGCCCAATACGCAAACCGC
CTCTCCCCGCGCGTTGGCCGATTCATTAATGCAGCTGGCACGACAGGTTTCCCGACTGGAAAGCGGGCAG
TGAGCGCAACGCAATTAATACGCGTACCGCTAGCCAGGAAGAGTTTGTAGAAACGCAAAAAGGCCATCCG
TCAGGATGGCCTTCTGCTTAGTTTGATGCCTGGCAGTTTATGGCGGGCGTCCTGCCCGCCACCCTCCGGG
CCGTTGCTTCACAACGTTCAAATCCGCTCCCGGCGGATTTGTCCTACTCAGGAGAGCGTTCACCGACAAA
CAACAGATAAAACGAAAGGCCCAGTCTTCCGACTGAGCCTTTCGTTTTATTTGATGCCTGGCAGTTCCCT
ACTCTCGCGTTAACGCTAGCATGGATGTTTTCCCAGTCACGACGTTGTAAAACGACGGCCAGTCTTAAGC
TCGGGCCCCAAATAATGATTTTATTTTGACTGATAGTGACCTGTTCGTTGCAACAAATTGATGAGCAATG
CTTTTTTATAATGCCAACTTTGTACAAAAAAGCAGGCTCCGAATTCACCGGTGCCGCCACCATGATCGAT
GGCGGAGGCGGATCTGATCCAAAAAAGAAGAGAAAGGTAGATCCAAAAAAGAAGAGAAAGGTAGATCCAA
AAAAGAAGAGAAAGGTAGGATCTACCGGATCTAGAAACGATGGTGGTGGTGGAAGCGGGGGTGGGGGCAG
CGGTGGAGGGGGAAGCGGGCGCGCCGGGATCCTCCCCCCCAAGAAAAAGAGGAAGGTATCTAGAGGCCGC
AGCCGCCTTTTGGAAGATTTTCGAAACAACCGGTACCCCAATTTACAACTGCGGGAGATTGCTGGACATA
TAATGGAATTTTCCCAAGACCAGCATGGGTCCAGATTCATTCAGCTGAAACTGGAGCGTGCCACACCAGC
TGAGCGCCAGCTTGTCTTCAATGAAATCCTCCAGGCTGCCTACCAACTCATGGTGGATGTGTTTGGTAAT
TACGTCATTCAGAAGTTCTTTGAATTTGGCAGTCTTGAACAGAAGCTGGCTTTGGCAGAACGGATTCGAG
GCCACGTCCTGTCATTGGCACTACAGATGTATGGCAGCCGTGTTATCGAGAAAGCTCTTGAGTTTATTCC
TTCAGACCAGCAGAATGAGATGGTTCGGGAACTAGATGGCCATGTCTTGAAGTGTGTGAAAGATCAGAAT
GGCAATCACGTGGTTCAGAAATGCATTGAATGTGTACAGCCCCAGTCTTTGCAATTTATCATCGACGCGT
TTAAGGGACAGGTATTTGCCTTATCCACACATCCTTATGGCTGCCGAGTGATTCAGAGAATCCTGGAGCA
CTGTCTCCCTGACCAGACACTCCCTATTTTAGAGGAGCTTCACCAGCACACAGAGCAGCTGGTACAGGAT
CAATATGGAAGTTATGTAATCGAACATGTACTGGAGCACGGTCGTCCTGAGGATAAAAGCAAAATTGTAG
CAGAAATCCGAGGCAATGTACTTGTATTGAGTCAGCACAAATTTGCAAACAATGTTGTGCAGAAGTGTGT
TACTCACGCCTCACGTACGGAGCGCGCTGTGCTCATCGACGAGGTGTGCACCATGAACGACGGTCCCCAC
AGTGCCTTATACACCATGATGAAGGACCAGTATGCCAACTACGTGGTCCAGAAGATGATTGACGTGGCGG
AGCCAGGCCAGCGGAAGATCGTCATGCATAAGATCCGGCCCCACATCGCAACTCTTCGTAAGTACACCTA
TGGCAAGCACATTCTGGCCAAGCTGGAGAAGTACTACATGAAGAACGGTGTTGACTTAGGGGACCCAAAG
AAGAAGCGCAAAGTGGATCCTAAAAAGAAAAGAAAGGTAGGCGGCCGCGGGGGAGGCGGTTCCGGTGGCG
GCGGAAGCGGAGGTGGAGGATCAGGGCCGGCCTGATTAATTAAGAATTCGACCCAGCTTTCTTGTACAAA
GTTGGCATTATAAAAAATAATTGCTCATCAATTTGTTGCAACGAACAGGTCACTATCAGTCAAAATAAAA
TCATTATTTGCCATCCAGCTGATATCCCCTATAGTGAGTCGTATTACATGGTCATAGCTGTTTCCTGGCA
GCTCTGGCCCGTGTCTCAAAATCTCTGATGTTACATTGCACAAGATAAAAATATATCATCATGCCTCCTC
TAGACCAGCCAGGACAGAAATGCCTCGACTTCGCTGCTGCCCAAGGTTGCCGGGTGACGCACACCGTGGA
AACGGATGAAGGCACGAACCCAGTGGACATAAGCCTGTTCGGTTCGTAAGCTGTAATGCAAGTAGCGTAT
GCGCTCACGCAACTGGTCCAGAACCTTGACCGAACGCAGCGGTGGTAACGGCGCAGTGGCGGTTTTCATG
GCTTGTTATGACTGTTTTTTTGGGGTACAGTCTATGCCTCGGGCATCCAAGCAGCAAGCGCGTTACGCCG
TGGGTCGATGTTTGATGTTATGGAGCAGCAACGATGTTACGCAGCAGGGCAGTCGCCCTAAAACAAAGTT
AAACATCATGAGGGAAGCGGTGATCGCCGAAGTATCGACTCAACTATCAGAGGTAGTTGGCGTCATCGAG
CGCCATCTCGAACCGACGTTGCTGGCCGTACATTTGTACGGCTCCGCAGTGGATGGCGGCCTGAAGCCAC
ACAGTGATATTGATTTGCTGGTTACGGTGACCGTAAGGCTTGATGAAACAACGCGGCGAGCTTTGATCAA
CGACCTTTTGGAAACTTCGGCTTCCCCTGGAGAGAGCGAGATTCTCCGCGCTGTAGAAGTCACCATTGTT
GTGCACGACGACATCATTCCGTGGCGTTATCCAGCTAAGCGCGAACTGCAATTTGGAGAATGGCAGCGCA
ATGACATTCTTGCAGGTATCTTCGAGCCAGCCACGATCGACATTGATCTGGCTATCTTGCTGACAAAAGC
AAGAGAACATAGCGTTGCCTTGGTAGGTCCAGCGGCGGAGGAACTCTTTGATCCGGTTCCTGAACAGGAT
CTATTTGAGGCGCTAAATGAAACCTTAACGCTATGGAACTCGCCGCCCGACTGGGCTGGCGATGAGCGAA
ATGTAGTGCTTACGTTGTCCCGCATTTGGTACAGCGCAGTAACCGGCAAAATCGCGCCGAAGGATGTCGC
TGCCGACTGGGCAATGGAGCGCCTGCCGGCCCAGTATCAGCCCGTCATACTTGAAGCTAGACAGGCTTAT
CTTGGACAAGAAGAAGATCGCTTGGCCTCGCGCGCAGATCAGTTGGAAGAATTTGTCCACTACGTGAAAG
GCGAGATCACCAAGGTAGTCGGCAAATAACCCTCGAGCCACCCATGACCAAAATCCCTTAACGTGAGTTA
CGCGTCGTTCCACTGAGCGTCAGACCCCGTAGAAAAGATCAAAGGATCTTCTTGAGATCCTTTTTTTCTG
CGCGTAATCTGCTGCTTGCAAACAAAAAAACCACCGCTACCAGCGGTGGTTTGTTTGCCGGATCAAGAGC
TACCAACTCTTTTTCCGAAGGTAACTGGCTTCAGCAGAGCGCAGATACCAAATACTGTCCTTCTAGTGTA
GCCGTAGTTAGGCCACCACTTCAAGAACTCTGTAGCACCGCCTACATACCTCGCTCTGCTAATCCTGTTA
CCAGTGGCTGCTGCCAGTGGCGATAAGTCGTGTCTTACCGGGTTGGACTCAAGACGATAGTTACCGGATA
AGGCGCAGCGGTCGGGCTGAACGGGGGGTTCGTGCACACAGCCCAGCTTGGAGCGAACGACCTACACCGA
ACTGAGATACCTACAGCGTGAGCATTGAGAAAGCGCCACGCTTCCCGAAGGGAGAAAGGCGGACAGGTAT
CCGGTAAGCGGCAGGGTCGGAACAGGAGAGCGCACGAGGGAGCTTCCAGGGGGAAACGCCTGGTATCTTT
ATAGTCCTGTCGGGTTTCGCCACCTCTGACTTGAGCGTCGATTTTTGTGATGCTCGTCAGGGGGGCGGAG
CCTATGGAAAAACGCCAGCAACGCGGCCTTTTTACGGTTCCTGGCCTTTTGCTGGCCTTTTGCTCACATG
TT
Features (pLannotate 1.2.2; 15 found; start..end, strand, type, name):
    121..213     +  CDS            lacI (fragment): lac repressor; lacI; The lac repressor binds to the lac operator to inhibit transcription in E. coli. This inhibition can be relieved by adding lactose or isopropyl-β-D-thiogalactopyranoside (IPTG).
    268..295     -  terminator     rrnB T2 terminator: transcription terminator T2 from the E. coli rrnB gene
    427..470     +  terminator     rrnB T1 terminator: Escherichia coli rrnB; transcription terminator T1 from the E. coli rrnB gene
    517..553     -  CDS            lacZα (fragment): LacZα fragment of β-galactosidase; lacZ fragment
    569..668     +  protein_bind   attL1: mutant version of attL; recombination site for the Gateway® LR reaction LR Clonase™
    719..739     +  CDS            SV40 NLS: nuclear localization signal of SV40 (simian virus 40) large T antigen
    743..763     +  CDS            SV40 NLS: nuclear localization signal of SV40 (simian virus 40) large T antigen
    767..787     +  CDS            SV40 NLS: nuclear localization signal of SV40 (simian virus 40) large T antigen
    905..1951    +  CDS            PUM1 (fragment): PUM1_HUMAN - Also known as KIAA0099 From Homo sapiens (Human).
   2081..2180    -  protein_bind   attL2: mutant version of attL; recombination site for the Gateway® LR reaction LR Clonase™
   2198..2216    -  promoter       T7 promoter: promoter for bacteriophage T7 RNA polymerase
   2406..2429    +  promoter       Pc promoter (fragment): intI1 (promoter lies within the coding sequence); class 1 integron promoter
   2605..2661    +  CDS            GmR (fragment): gentamycin acetyltransferase; aacC1; confers resistance to gentamycin
   2668..3459    +  CDS            SmR: aminoglycoside adenylyltransferase (Murphy, 1985); aadA; confers resistance to spectinomycin and streptomycin
   3552..4140    +  rep_origin     ori: high-copy-number ColE1/pMB1/pBR322/pUC origin of replication
