[The description below was written by a language model from this plasmid's Addgene catalogue record, the feature table of its GenBank file and pLannotate feature annotations shown in this document.]
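Description:
pAC1408-pCR8-4xNLS_PUFc_2xNLS is a 4,202 bp Gateway entry-type ("donor") plasmid built on the pCR8/GW/TOPO backbone and propagated in E. coli. It replicates from a high-copy ColE1/pUC-type origin and is selected with spectinomycin through the aadA (SmR) gene. Upstream rrnB T1 and T2 terminators insulate the cloning region from read-through transcription. The short lacI, lacZα, GmR and Pc promoter fragments in the annotation appear to be backbone remnants. M13 primer sites and a T7 promoter flank the cassette for sequencing.

The payload, sited between attL1 and attL2, is a synthetic open reading frame encoding a Pumilio/PUF RNA-binding domain derived from human PUM1, the "PUFc" variant. It is preceded by tandem SV40 large T antigen nuclear localization signals and followed by two more. The name specifies four N-terminal NLS copies, but the automated annotation of the full sequence detects only three. The two C-terminal copies do not appear in that table, though they are seen next to attL2 in the partial 1,029 bp GenBank record, which covers only that end of the insert in reverse orientation. No promoter drives the insert in this plasmid; expression depends on the destination vector reached by LR recombination.

The plasmid serves as a modular scaffold. Effector domains can be fused N-terminally (SgrAI or AgeI with ClaI) or C-terminally (FseI and PacI) to the nuclear-targeted PUFc. The ClaI site is sensitive to dcm methylation. The associated publication describes Casilio, a CRISPR-Cas9–Pumilio hybrid system for gene regulation and genomic labelling. In that context, PUF fusions would be recruited through PUF-binding sites, although the record does not state PUFc's target sequence.
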