Addgene plasmid #71906: pAC1408-pCR8-4xNLS_PUFc_2xNLS
Purpose: NLSPUFc pCR8 gateway donor vector for insertion of N-terminal domain (SgrAI or AgeI with ClaI) and C-terminal domain (FseI PacI). Grow in dcm- cells (e.g., NEB C3040) to prepare vector for ClaI digest
Depositing lab: Albert Cheng. Depositing organization: Jackson Laboratory. Publication: Casilio: a versatile CRISPR-Cas9-Pumilio hybrid for gene regulation and genomic labeling. Cheng AW, Jillette N, Lee P, Plaskon D, Fujiwara Y, Wang W, Taghbalout A, Wang H. Cell Res. 2016 Feb;26(2):254-7. doi: 10.1038/cr.2016.3. Epub 2016 Jan 15. PubMed 26768771.
Backbone
  Vector backbone: pCR8/GW/TOPO
  Vector type: Gateway Donor
Growth in bacteria
  Bacterial resistance: Spectinomycin, 50 μg/mL
  Growth temperature: 37°C
  Growth strain: DH5alpha
  Copy number: Unknown
Gene/Insert
  Gene/Insert name: 4xNLS-PUFc-2xNLS
  Species: Synthetic
  Cloning method: Unknown
  Sequencing primers: 5′ M13F; 3′ M13R
Terms and licenses: Academic/Nonprofit Terms; Industry Terms: Not Available to Industry
Depositor comments: Please visit http://casil.io for more information, updates, and protocols.
How to cite: pAC1408-pCR8-4xNLS_PUFc_2xNLS was a gift from Albert Cheng (Addgene plasmid # 71906)
