LOCUS       Exported 1029 bp ds-DNA linear SYN 02-JUL-2021
DEFINITION  NLSPUFc pCR8 gateway donor vector for insertion of N-terminal domain
            (SgrAI or AgeI with ClaI) and C-terminal domain (FseI PacI). Grow in
            dcm- cells (e.g., NEB C3040) to prepare vector for ClaI digest.
ACCESSION   .
VERSION     .
KEYWORDS    pAC1408-pCR8-4xNLS_PUFc_2xNLS
SOURCE      synthetic DNA construct
  ORGANISM  synthetic DNA construct
REFERENCE   1 (bases 1 to 1029)
  AUTHORS   Cheng AW, Jillette N, Lee P, Plaskon D, Fujiwara Y, Wang W,
            Taghbalout A, Wang H
  TITLE     Casilio: a versatile CRISPR-Cas9-Pumilio hybrid for gene regulation
            and genomic labeling.
  JOURNAL   Cell Res. 2016 Feb;26(2):254-7. doi: 10.1038/cr.2016.3. Epub 2016
            Jan 15.
  PUBMED    26768771
REFERENCE   2 (bases 1 to 1029)
  AUTHORS   .
  TITLE     Direct Submission
  JOURNAL   Exported Jul 2, 2021 from SnapGene Server 1.1.58
            http://www.snapgene.com
FEATURES             Location/Qualifiers
     source          1..1029
                     /organism="synthetic DNA construct"
                     /mol_type="other DNA"
     protein_bind    12..111
                     /gene="mutant version of attL"
                     /label=attL2
                     /bound_moiety="LR Clonase(TM)"
                     /note="recombination site for the Gateway(R) LR reaction"
     CDS             complement(193..213)
                     /codon_start=1
                     /product="nuclear localization signal of SV40 (simian virus
                     40) large T antigen"
                     /label=SV40 NLS
                     /translation="PKKKRKV"
     CDS             complement(217..237)
                     /codon_start=1
                     /product="nuclear localization signal of SV40 (simian virus
                     40) large T antigen"
                     /label=SV40 NLS
                     /translation="PKKKRKV"
ORIGIN
        1 cagctggatg gcaaataatg attttatttt gactgatagt gacctgttcg ttgcaacaaa
       61 ttgatgagca attatttttt ataatgccaa ctttgtacaa gaaagctggg tcgaattctt
      121 aattaatcag gccggccctg atcctccacc tccgcttccg ccgccaccgg aaccgcctcc
      181 cccgcggccg cctacctttc ttttcttttt aggatccact ttgcgcttct tctttgggtc
      241 ccctaagtca acaccgttct tcatgtagta cttctccagc ttggccagaa tgtgcttgcc
      301 ataggtgtac ttacgaagag ttgcgatgtg gggccggatc ttatgcatga cgatcttccg
      361 ctggcctggc tccgccacgt caatcatctt ctggaccacg tagttggcat actggtcctt
      421 catcatggtg tataaggcac tgtggggacc gtcgttcatg gtgcacacct cgtcgatgag
      481 cacagcgcgc tccgtacgtg aggcgtgagt aacacacttc tgcacaacat tgtttgcaaa
      541 tttgtgctga ctcaatacaa gtacattgcc tcggatttct gctacaattt tgcttttatc
      601 ctcaggacga ccgtgctcca gtacatgttc gattacataa cttccatatt gatcctgtac
      661 cagctgctct gtgtgctggt gaagctcctc taaaataggg agtgtctggt cagggagaca
      721 gtgctccagg attctctgaa tcactcggca gccataagga tgtgtggata aggcaaatac
      781 ctgtccctta aacgcgtcga tgataaattg caaagactgg ggctgtacac attcaatgca
      841 tttctgaacc acgtgattgc cattctgatc tttcacacac ttcaagacat ggccatctag
      901 ttcccgaacc atctcattct gctggtctga aggaataaac tcaagagctt tctcgataac
      961 acggctgcca tacatctgta gtgccaatga caggacgtgg cctcgaatcc gttctgccaa
     1021 agccagctt
//
