>Addgene plasmid #71906 | pAC1408-pCR8-4xNLS_PUFc_2xNLS | addgene partial sequence | sequence record 136969 | M13-F20 5'-TGTAAAACGACGGCCAGT-3'
ATTTTATTTTGACTGATAGTGACCTGTTCGTTGCAACAAATTGATGAGCAATGCTTTTTTATAATGCCAA
CTTTGTACAAAAAAGCAGGCTCCGAATTCACCGGTGCCGCCACCATGATCGATGGCGGAGGCGGATCTGA
TCCAAAAAAGAAGAGAAAGGTAGATCCAAAAAAGAAGAGAAAGGTAGATCCAAAAAAGAAGAGAAAGGTA
GGATCTACCGGATCTAGAAACGATGGTGGTGGTGGAAGCGGGGGTGGGGGCAGCGGTGGAGGGGGAAGCG
GGCGCGCCGGGATCCTCCCCCCCAAGAAAAAGAGGAAGGTATCTAGAGGCCGCAGCCGCCTTTTGGAAGA
TTTTCGAAACAACCGGTACCCCAATTTACAACTGCGGGAGATTGCTGGACATATAATGGAATTTTCCCAA
GACCAGCATGGGTCCAGATTCATTCAGCTGAAACTGGAGCGTGCCACACCAGCTGAGCGCCAGCTTGTCT
TCAATGAAATCCTCCAGGCTGCCTACCAACTCATGGTGGATGTGTTTGGTAATTACGTCATTCAGAAGTT
CTTTGAATTTGGCAGTCTTGAACAGAAGCTGGCTTTGGCAGAACGGATTCGAGGCCACGTCCTGTCATTG
GCACTACAGATGTATGGCAGCCGTGTTATCGAGAAAGCTCTTGAGTTTATTCCTTCAGACCAGCAGAATG
AGATGGTTCGGGAACTAGATGGCCATGTCTTGAAGTGTGTGAAAGATCAGAATGGCAATCACGTGGTTCA
GAAATGCATTGAATGTGTACAGCCCCAGTCTTTGCAATTTATCATCGACGCGTTTAAGGGACAGGTATTT
GCCTTATCCACACATCCTTATGGCTGCCGAGTGATTCAGAGAATCCTGGAGCACTGTCTCCCTGACCAGA
CACTCCCTATTTTAGAGGAGCTTCACCAGCACACAGAGCAGCTGGTACAGGATCAATATGG
